>Addgene plasmid #66288 | GAL1-Tango | addgene full sequence | sequence record 247685 | Addgene NGS Result
TCGACGGATCGGGAGATCTCCCGATCCCCTATGGTGCACTCTCAGTACAATCTGCTCTGATGCCGCATAG
TTAAGCCAGTATCTGCTCCCTGCTTGTGTGTTGGAGGTCGCTGAGTAGTGCGCGAGCAAAATTTAAGCTA
CAACAAGGCAAGGCTTGACCGACAATTGCATGAAGAATCTGCTTAGGGTTAGGCGTTTTGCGCTGCTTCG
CGATGTACGGGCCAGATATACGCGTTGACATTGATTATTGACTAGTTATTAATAGTAATCAATTACGGGG
TCATTAGTTCATAGCCCATATATGGAGTTCCGCGTTACATAACTTACGGTAAATGGCCCGCCTGGCTGAC
CGCCCAACGACCCCCGCCCATTGACGTCAATAATGACGTATGTTCCCATAGTAACGCCAATAGGGACTTT
CCATTGACGTCAATGGGTGGAGTATTTACGGTAAACTGCCCACTTGGCAGTACATCAAGTGTATCATATG
CCAAGTACGCCCCCTATTGACGTCAATGACGGTAAATGGCCCGCCTGGCATTATGCCCAGTACATGACCT
TATGGGACTTTCCTACTTGGCAGTACATCTACGTATTAGTCATCGCTATTACCATGGTGATGCGGTTTTG
GCAGTACATCAATGGGCGTGGATAGCGGTTTGACTCACGGGGATTTCCAAGTCTCCACCCCATTGACGTC
AATGGGAGTTTGTTTTGGCACCAAAATCAACGGGACTTTCCAAAATGTCGTAACAACTCCGCCCCATTGA
CGCAAATGGGCGGTAGGCGTGTACGGTGGGAGGTCTATATAAGCAGAGCTCTCTGGCTAACTAGAGAACC
CACTGCTTACTGGCTTATCGAAATTAATACGACTCACTATAGGGAGACCCAAGCTGGCTAGCGTTTAAAC
TTAAGCTTGGTACCGAGCTCGGATCCACTAGTCCAGTGTGGTGGAATTCTGCAGATATCCAGCACAGTGG
CGGCCGCGCCACCATGAAGACGATCATCGCCCTGAGCTACATCTTCTGCCTGGTATTCGCCGACTACAAG
GACGATGATGACGCCAGCATCGATATGGAACTGGCGGTCGGCAATCTTAGCGAAGGCAACGCTTCCTGGC
CAGAGCCCCCAGCACCCGAGCCTGGGCCGCTGTTTGGCATTGGCGTTGAAAATTTTGTGACTCTGGTCGT
CTTTGGGCTGATATTCGCTCTGGGGGTGCTTGGAAACTCTCTGGTCATTACAGTGCTTGCTAGGAGTAAA
CCAGGGAAGCCAAGATCTACTACAAACCTCTTTATACTTAACCTGTCCATCGCAGATCTGGCTTATCTGC
TGTTCTGCATCCCTTTCCAGGCCACAGTCTACGCCCTTCCGACTTGGGTCCTGGGGGCTTTCATCTGCAA
GTTTATTCACTATTTTTTCACGGTCTCAATGTTGGTTTCCATTTTTACCCTCGCTGCAATGAGCGTAGAT
CGCTACGTAGCTATCGTGCACTCTAGGAGATCTAGCTCTCTGCGCGTATCCCGGAATGCTCTTCTGGGTG
TCGGCTGCATTTGGGCACTCAGCATTGCGATGGCTTCACCTGTGGCCTATCACCAGGGCCTGTTTCACCC
ACGGGCCTCTAATCAAACATTCTGTTGGGAACAGTGGCCAGACCCCAGGCACAAGAAAGCATATGTGGTT
TGCACTTTTGTGTTTGGCTATCTCCTGCCACTCCTGCTCATCTGTTTCTGTTATGCTAAAGTATTGAATC
ACTTGCACAAAAAGCTCAAAAATATGTCCAAGAAGTCTGAAGCATCCAAGAAGAAAACAGCACAGACGGT
GCTGGTTGTAGTGGTCGTCTTCGGAATATCATGGCTGCCTCACCACATCATACACCTCTGGGCTGAGTTC
GGAGTGTTCCCGCTCACTCCCGCTTCTTTTCTCTTTAGAATCACAGCCCACTGCCTCGCGTACTCAAACT
CTTCAGTGAACCCCATAATCTATGCTTTTCTGAGCGAGAACTTTAGAAAGGCCTACAAACAGGTTTTCAA
GTGTCACATACGCAAAGACTCTCACCTTAGTGATACTAAGGAGTCCAAGTCCAGGATTGATACACCTCCT
TCAACAAACTGCACCCACGTAATCGATACCGGTGGACGCACCCCACCCAGCCTGGGTCCCCAAGATGAGT
CCTGCACCACCGCCAGCTCCTCCCTGGCCAAGGACACTTCATCGACCGGTGAGAACCTGTACTTCCAGCT
AAGATTAGATAAAAGTAAAGTGATTAACAGCGCATTAGAGCTGCTTAATGAGGTCGGAATCGAAGGTTTA
ACAACCCGTAAACTCGCCCAGAAGCTAGGTGTAGAGCAGCCTACATTGTATTGGCATGTAAAAAATAAGC
GGGCTTTGCTCGACGCCTTAGCCATTGAGATGTTAGATAGGCACCATACTCACTTTTGCCCTTTAGAAGG
GGAAAGCTGGCAAGATTTTTTACGTAATAACGCTAAAAGTTTTAGATGTGCTTTACTAAGTCATCGCGAT
GGAGCAAAAGTACATTTAGGTACACGGCCTACAGAAAAACAGTATGAAACTCTCGAAAATCAATTAGCCT
TTTTATGCCAACAAGGTTTTTCACTAGAGAATGCATTATATGCACTCAGCGCTGTGGGGCATTTTACTTT
AGGTTGCGTATTGGAAGATCAAGAGCATCAAGTCGCTAAAGAAGAAAGGGAAACACCTACTACTGATAGT
ATGCCGCCATTATTACGACAAGCTATCGAATTATTTGATCACCAAGGTGCAGAGCCAGCCTTCTTATTCG
GCCTTGAATTGATCATATGCGGATTAGAAAAACAACTTAAATGTGAAAGTGGGTCCGCGTACAGCCGCGC
GCGTACGAAAAACAATTACGGGTCTACCATCGAGGGCCTGCTCGATCTCCCGGACGACGACGCCCCCGAA
GAGGCGGGGCTGGCGGCTCCGCGCCTGTCCTTTCTCCCCGCGGGACACACGCGCAGACTGTCGACGGCCC
CCCCGACCGATGTCAGCCTGGGGGACGAGCTCCACTTAGACGGCGAGGACGTGGCGATGGCGCATGCCGA
CGCGCTAGACGATTTCGATCTGGACATGTTGGGGGACGGGGATTCCCCGGGTCCGGGATTTACCCCCCAC
GACTCCGCCCCCTACGGCGCTCTGGATATGGCCGACTTCGAGTTTGAGCAGATGTTTACCGATGCCCTTG
GAATTGACGAGTACGGTGGGTAGTCTAGAGGGCCCGTTTAAACCCGCTGATCAGCCTCGACTGTGCCTTC
TAGTTGCCAGCCATCTGTTGTTTGCCCCTCCCCCGTGCCTTCCTTGACCCTGGAAGGTGCCACTCCCACT
GTCCTTTCCTAATAAAATGAGGAAATTGCATCGCATTGTCTGAGTAGGTGTCATTCTATTCTGGGGGGTG
GGGTGGGGCAGGACAGCAAGGGGGAGGATTGGGAAGACAATAGCAGGCATGCTGGGGATGCGGTGGGCTC
TATGGCTTCTGAGGCGGAAAGAACCAGCTGGGGCTCTAGGGGGTATCCCC
[124 nt withheld, positions 3551-3674]
C
[91 nt withheld, positions 3676-3766]
A
[49 nt withheld, positions 3768-3816]
CCTTTGACGTTGGAGTCCACGTTCTTT
[37 nt withheld, positions 3844-3880]
ACCCTATCTCGGTCTATTCTTTTGATTTATAAGGGATTTTGCCGATTTCGGCCTATTGGTTAAAAAATGA
GCTGATTTAACAAAAATTTAACGCGAATTAATTCTGTGGAATGTGTGTCAGTTAGGGTGTGGAAAGTCCC
CAGGCTCCCCAGCAGGCAGAAGTATGCAAAGCATGCATCTCAATTAGTCAGCAACCAGGTGTGGAAAGTC
CCCAGGCTCCCCAGCAGGCAGAAGTATGCAAAGCATGCATCTCAATTAGTCAGCAACCATAGTCCCGCCC
CTAACTCCGCCCATCCCGCCCCTAACTCCGCCCAGTTCCGCCCATTCTCCGCCCCATGGCTGACTAATTT
TTTTTATTTATGCAGAGGCCGAGGCCGCCTCTGCCTCTGAGCTATTCCAGAAGTAGTGAGGAGGCTTTTT
TGGAGGCCTAGGCTTTTGCAAAAAGCTCCCGGGAGCTTGTATATCCATTTTCGGATCTGATCAAGAGACA
GGATGAGGATCGTTTCGCATGATTGAACAAGATGGATTGCACGCAGGTTCTCCGGCCGCTTGGGTGGAGA
GGCTATTCGGCTATGACTGGGCACAACAGACAATCGGCTGCTCTGATGCCGCCGTGTTCCGGCTGTCAGC
GCAGGGGCGCCCGGTTCTTTTTGTCAAGACCGACCTGTCCGGTGCCCTGAATGAACTGCAGGACGAGGCA
GCGCGGCTATCGTGGCTGGCCACGACGGGCGTTCCTTGCGCAGCTGTGCTCGACGTTGTCACTGAAGCGG
GAAGGGACTGGCTGCTATTGGGCGAAGTGCCGGGGCAGGATCTCCTGTCATCTCACCTTGCTCCTGCCGA
GAAAGTATCCATCATGGCTGATGCAATGCGGCGGCTGCATACGCTTGATCCGGCTACCTGCCCATTCGAC
CACCAAGCGAAACATCGCATCGAGCGAGCACGTACTCGGATGGAAGCCGGTCTTGTCGATCAGGATGATC
TGGACGAAGAGCATCAGGGGCTCGCGCCAGCCGAACTGTTCGCCAGGCTCAAGGCGCGCATGCCCGACGG
CGAGGATCTCGTCGTGACCCATGGCGATGCCTGCTTGCCGAATATCATGGTGGAAAATGGCCGCTTTTCT
GGATTCATCGACTGTGGCCGGCTGGGTGTGGCGGACCGCTATCAGGACATAGCGTTGGCTACCCGTGATA
TTGCTGAAGAGCTTGGCGGCGAATGGGCTGACCGCTTCCTCGTGCTTTACGGTATCGCCGCTCCCGATTC
GCAGCGCATCGCCTTCTATCGCCTTCTTGACGAGTTCTTCTGAGCGGGACTCTGGGGTTCGAAATGACCG
ACCAAGCGACGCCCAACCTGCCATCACGAGATTTCGATTCCACCGCCGCCTTCTATGAAAGGTTGGGCTT
CGGAATCGTTTTCCGGGACGCCGGCTGGATGATCCTCCAGCGCGGGGATCTCATGCTGGAGTTCTTCGCC
CACCCCAACTTGTTTATTGCAGCTTATAATGGTTACAAATAAAGCAATAGCATCACAAATTTCACAAATA
AAGCATTTTTTTCACTGCATTCTAGTTGTGGTTTGTCCAAACTCATCAATGTATCTTATCATGTCTGTAT
ACCGTCGACCTCTAGCTAGAGCTTGGCGTAATCATGGTCATAGCTGTTTCCTGTGTGAAATTGTTATCCG
CTCACAATTCCACACAACATACGAGCCGGAAGCATAAAGTGTAAAGCCTGGGGTGCCTAATGAGTGAGCT
AACTCACATTAATTGCGTTGCGCTCACTGCCCGCTTTCCAGTCGGGAAACCTGTCGTGCCAGCTGCATTA
ATGAATCGGCCAACGCGCGGGGAGAGGCGGTTTGCGTATTGGGCGCTCTTCCGCTTCCTCGCTCACTGAC
TCGCTGCGCTCGGTCGTTCGGCTGCGGCGAGCGGTATCAGCTCACTCAAAGGCGGTAATACGGTTATCCA
CAGAATCAGGGGATAACGCAGGAAAGAACATGTGAGCAAAAGGCCAGCAAAAGGCCAGGAACCGTAAAAA
GGCCGCGTTGCTGGCGTTTTTCCATAGGCTCCGCCCCCCTGACGAGCATCACAAAAATCGACGCTCAAGT
CAGAGGTGGCGAAACCCGACAGGACTATAAAGATACCAGGCGTTTCCCCCTGGAAGCTCCCTCGTGCGCT
CTCCTGTTCCGACCCTGCCGCTTACCGGATACCTGTCCGCCTTTCTCCCTTCGGGAAGCGTGGCGCTTTC
TCATAGCTCACGCTGTAGGTATCTCAGTTCGGTGTAGGTCGTTCGCTCCAAGCTGGGCTGTGTGCACGAA
CCCCCCGTTCAGCCCGACCGCTGCGCCTTATCCGGTAACTATCGTCTTGAGTCCAACCCGGTAAGACACG
ACTTATCGCCACTGGCAGCAGCCACTGGTAACAGGATTAGCAGAGCGAGGTATGTAGGCGGTGCTACAGA
GTTCTTGAAGTGGTGGCCTAACTACGGCTACACTAGAAGAACAGTATTTGGTATCTGCGCTCTGCTGAAG
CCAGTTACCTTCGGAAAAAGAGTTGGTAGCTCTTGATCCGGCAAACAAACCACCGCTGGTAGCGGTGGTT
TTTTTGTTTGCAAGCAGCAGATTACGCGCAGAAAAAAAGGATCTCAAGAAGATCCTTTGATCTTTTCTAC
GGGGTCTGACGCTCAGTGGAACGAAAACTCACGTTAAGGGATTTTGGTCATGAGATTATCAAAAAGGATC
TTCACCTAGATCCTTTTAAATTAAAAATGAAGTTTTAAATCAATCTAAAGTATATATGAGTAAACTTGGT
CTGACAGTTACCAATGCTTAATCAGTGAGGCACCTATCTCAGCGATCTGTCTATTTCGTTCATCCATAGT
TGCCTGACTCCCCGTCGTGTAGATAACTACGATACGGGAGGGCTTACCATCTGGCCCCAGTGCTGCAATG
ATACCGCGAGACCCACGCTCACCGGCTCCAGATTTATCAGCAATAAACCAGCCAGCCGGAAGGGCCGAGC
GCAGAAGTGGTCCTGCAACTTTATCCGCCTCCATCCAGTCTATTAATTGTTGCCGGGAAGCTAGAGTAAG
TAGTTCGCCAGTTAATAGTTTGCGCAACGTTGTTGCCATTGCTACAGGCATCGTGGTGTCACGCTCGTCG
TTTGGTATGGCTTCATTCAGCTCCGGTTCCCAACGATCAAGGCGAGTTACATGATCCCCCATGTTGTGCA
AAAAAGCGGTTAGCTCCTTCGGTCCTCCGATCGTTGTCAGAAGTAAGTTGGCCGCAGTGTTATCACTCAT
GGTTATGGCAGCACTGCATAATTCTCTTACTGTCATGCCATCCGTAAGATGCTTTTCTGTGACTGGTGAG
TACTCAACCAAGTCATTCTGAGAATAGTGTATGCGGCGACCGAGTTGCTCTTGCCCGGCGTCAATACGGG
ATAATACCGCGCCACATAGCAGAACTTTAAAAGTGCTCATCATTGGAAAACGTTCTTCGGGGCGAAAACT
CTCAAGGATCTTACCGCTGTTGAGATCCAGTTCGATGTAACCCACTCGTGCACCCAACTGATCTTCAGCA
TCTTTTACTTTCACCAGCGTTTCTGGGTGAGCAAAAACAGGAAGGCAAAATGCCGCAAAAAAGGGAATAA
GGGCGACACGGAAATGTTGAATACTCATACTCTTCCTTTTTCAATATTATTGAAGCATTTATCAGGGTTA
TTGTCTCATGAGCGGATACATATTTGAATGTATTTAGAAAAATAAACAAATAGGGGTTCCGCGCACATTT
CCCCGAAAAGTGCCACCTGACG
Features (pLannotate 1.2.2; 23 found; start..end, strand, type, name):
     30..82      -  misc_feature   bom (fragment): basis of mobility region from pBR322
    237..616     +  enhancer       CMV enhancer: human cytomegalovirus immediate early enhancer
    617..820     +  promoter       CMV promoter: human cytomegalovirus (CMV) immediate early promoter
    816..849     +  LTR            5' LTR (truncated) (fragment): truncated 5' long terminal repeat (LTR) from HIV-1
    865..883     +  promoter       T7 promoter: promoter for bacteriophage T7 RNA polymerase
   1042..1062    +  CDS            3xFLAG (fragment): three tandem FLAG® epitope tags
   1075..2121    +  CDS            GALR1: GALR1_HUMAN - Also known as GALNR, GALNR1. Experimental evidence at protein level: Swiss-Prot protein existence level 1. Receptor for the hormone galanin. The activity of this receptor is mediated by G proteins that inhibit adenylate cyclase activity. From Homo sapiens (Human).
   2242..2855    +  CDS            TetR (fragment): tetracycline repressor TetR; tetR from transposon Tn10; TetR binds to the tetracycline operator tetO to inhibit transcription. This inhibition can be relieved by adding tetracycline or doxycycline.
   3007..3240    +  CDS            VP16 AD: transcriptional activation domain of herpes simplex virus protein VP16 (Triezenberg et al., 1988; Cousens et al., 1989); UL48
   3281..3505    +  polyA_signal   bGH poly(A) signal: bovine growth hormone polyadenylation signal
   3509..3530    +  promoter       SV40 promoter (fragment): SV40 enhancer and early promoter
   3551..3979    +  rep_origin     f1 ori (sequence partly withheld): f1 bacteriophage origin of replication; arrow indicates direction of (+) strand synthesis
   3993..4322    +  promoter       SV40 promoter: SV40 enhancer and early promoter
   4389..5180    +  CDS            neo: KKA2_KLEPN - Also known as kan, nptII. Experimental evidence at protein level: Swiss-Prot protein existence level 1. Resistance to kanamycin, neomycin, paromomycin, ribostamycin, butirosin and gentamicin B. From Klebsiella pneumoniae.
   5204..5362    +  CDS            ble (fragment): BLE_KLEPN - Experimental evidence at protein level: Swiss-Prot protein existence level 1. Binding protein with a strong affinity to the bleomycin family of antibiotics. Binds to CL990; an antimitotic-antibiotic compound. From Klebsiella pneumoniae.
   5357..5478    +  polyA_signal   SV40 poly(A) signal: SV40 polyadenylation signal
   5551..5567    -  protein_bind   lac operator: The lac repressor binds to the lac operator to inhibit transcription in E. coli. This inhibition can be relieved by adding lactose or isopropyl-β-D-thiogalactopyranoside (IPTG). lac repressor encoded by lacI
   5575..5605    -  promoter       lac promoter: promoter for the E. coli lac operon
   5620..5641    -  protein_bind   CAP binding site: CAP binding activates transcription in the presence of cAMP. E. coli catabolite activator protein
   5654..5746    -  CDS            lacI (fragment): lac repressor; lacI; The lac repressor binds to the lac operator to inhibit transcription in E. coli. This inhibition can be relieved by adding lactose or isopropyl-β-D-thiogalactopyranoside (IPTG).
   5929..6517    -  rep_origin     ori: high-copy-number ColE1/pMB1/pBR322/pUC origin of replication
   6688..7548    -  CDS            AmpR: β-lactamase; bla; confers resistance to ampicillin, carbenicillin, and related antibiotics
   7549..7653    -  promoter       AmpR promoter: bla
