[The description below was written by a language model from this plasmid's Addgene catalogue record and pLannotate feature annotations shown in this document.]
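Description:
GAL1-Tango is a mammalian expression plasmid from the PRESTO-Tango GPCR collection, built on an "empty Tango" backbone that the depositor notes was derived from pcDNA3.1(+). It is propagated in E. coli as a high-copy plasmid through a ColE1/pUC-type origin with ampicillin resistance (AmpR with its own promoter), and it also carries an f1 origin. For selection in mammalian cells, an SV40 early promoter drives the neomycin phosphotransferase gene, followed by an SV40 polyadenylation signal, allowing G418 selection. The sequenced record is 7,682 nt, consistent with the stated backbone and insert sizes. A few short annotations (HIV-1 LTR, ble, lacI and bom fragments) appear to be partial matches or backbone remnants rather than functional parts.

The payload is the human galanin receptor 1 coding sequence (GALR1, 1,047 bp), cloned with NotI at the 5′ end and expressed from the CMV enhancer/promoter, with a bGH polyadenylation signal terminating the transcript. A FLAG epitope supplied by the backbone sits N-terminal to the receptor, and downstream on the same strand lie TetR and VP16 activation domain sequences, which together make up the tetracycline transactivator tTA. This fits the Tango principle given in the record: receptor activation leads to arrestin translocation, which is converted into transcriptional output through tTA. The feature table does not annotate the linker elements between receptor and tTA, so the release mechanism cannot be detailed from this record. The depositor cautions that the site downstream of tTA may be XbaI rather than XhoI in most of these vectors. The plasmid is intended for parallel screening of ligands across the human GPCRome, and was generated under a programme focused on understudied druggable proteins.
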