Addgene plasmid #66288: GAL1-Tango
Purpose: Expression of G protein-coupled receptors for PRESTO-Tango: parallel receptorome expression and screening via transcriptional output, with transcriptional activation following arrestin translocation
Depositing lab: Bryan Roth. Publication: PRESTO-Tango as an open-source resource for interrogation of the druggable human GPCRome. Kroeze WK, Sassano MF, Huang XP, Lansu K, McCorvy JD, Giguere PM, Sciaky N, Roth BL. Nat Struct Mol Biol. 2015 May;22(5):362-9. doi: 10.1038/nsmb.3014. Epub 2015 Apr 20. PubMed 25895059.
Backbone
  Vector backbone: empty Tango
  Backbone size w/o insert (bp): 6632
  Vector type: Mammalian Expression
  Selectable markers: Neomycin (select with G418)
Growth in bacteria
  Bacterial resistance: Ampicillin, 100 μg/mL
  Growth temperature: 37°C
  Growth strain: DH5alpha
  Copy number: High Copy
Gene/Insert
  Gene/Insert name: GAL1
  Species: H. sapiens (human)
  Insert size (bp): 1047
  Entrez Gene: GALR1 (a.k.a. GALNR, GALNR1)
  Promoter: CMV
  Tag / fusion protein: FLAG (N terminal on backbone)
  Cloning method: Restriction Enzyme; 5′ cloning site NotI (not destroyed); 3′ cloning site XhoI (unknown if destroyed)
  Sequencing primers: 5′ CMV-F; 3′ Tet-R
Terms and licenses: Academic/Nonprofit Terms; Industry Terms: Not Available to Industry
Depositor comments: Please note: Most of the PRESTO-Tango vectors do not contain the XhoI cut site downstream of the tTA sequence and instead carry an XbaI site. If you need to perform an XhoI digest we recommend sequencing with a forward primer at the C-terminus of tTA to determine which of the two sites is present. Suggested primer: 5-gagctccacttagacggcgagg-3. Original backbone was pcDNA3.1(+). These plasmids were generated as part of the Illuminating the Druggable Genome (IDG) program sponsored by the NIH Common Fund. The goal of this program is to identify, gather, and distribute information and resources for proteins that currently are not well-studied yet belong to commonly drug-targeted protein families: protein kinases, non-olfactory G-protein coupled receptors (GPCRs), and ion channels. The IDG program is designed to develop fundamental research tools for understudied proteins, elucidate their function, and disseminate the IDG-related resources and data to the greater scientific community.
How to cite: GAL1-Tango was a gift from Bryan Roth (Addgene plasmid # 66288 ; http://n2t.net/addgene:66288 ; RRID:Addgene_66288)
