>Addgene plasmid #66288 | GAL1-Tango | depositor partial sequence | sequence record 113189 | empty Tango
GACGGATCGGGAGATCTCCCGATCCCCTATGGTGCACTCTCAGTACAATCTGCTCTGATGCCGCATAGTT
AAGCCAGTATCTGCTCCCTGCTTGTGTGTTGGAGGTCGCTGAGTAGTGCGCGAGCAAAATTTAAGCTACA
ACAAGGCAAGGCTTGACCGACAATTGCATGAAGAATCTGCTTAGGGTTAGGCGTTTTGCGCTGCTTCGCG
ATGTACGGGCCAGATATACGCGTTGACATTGATTATTGACTAGTTATTAATAGTAATCAATTACGGGGTC
ATTAGTTCATAGCCCATATATGGAGTTCCGCGTTACATAACTTACGGTAAATGGCCCGCCTGGCTGACCG
CCCAACGACCCCCGCCCATTGACGTCAATAATGACGTATGTTCCCATAGTAACGCCAATAGGGACTTTCC
ATTGACGTCAATGGGTGGAGTATTTACGGTAAACTGCCCACTTGGCAGTACATCAAGTGTATCATATGCC
AAGTACGCCCCCTATTGACGTCAATGACGGTAAATGGCCCGCCTGGCATTATGCCCAGTACATGACCTTA
TGGGACTTTCCTACTTGGCAGTACATCTACGTATTAGTCATCGCTATTACCATGGTGATGCGGTTTTGGC
AGTACATCAATGGGCGTGGATAGCGGTTTGACTCACGGGGATTTCCAAGTCTCCACCCCATTGACGTCAA
TGGGAGTTTGTTTTGGCACCAAAATCAACGGGACTTTCCAAAATGTCGTAACAACTCCGCCCCATTGACG
CAAATGGGCGGTAGGCGTGTACGGTGGGAGGTCTATATAAGCAGAGCTCTCTGGCTAACTAGAGAACCCA
CTGCTTACTGGCTTATCGAAATTAATACGACTCACTATAGGGAGACCCAAGCTGGCTAGCGTTTAAACTT
AAGCTTGGTACCGAGCTCGGATCCACTAGTCCAGTGTGGTGGAATTCTGCAGATATCCAGCACAGTGGCG
GCCGCGCCACCATGAAGACGATCATCGCCCTGAGCTACATCTTCTGCCTGGTATTCGCCGACTACAAGGA
CGATGATGACGCCAGCATCGATACCGGTGGACGCACCCCACCCAGCCTGGGTCCCCAAGATGAGTCCTGC
ACCACCGCCAGCTCCTCCCTGGCCAAGGACACTTCATCGACCGGTGAGAACCTGTACTTCCAGCTAAGAT
TAGATAAAAGTAAAGTGATTAACAGCGCATTAGAGCTGCTTAATGAGGTCGGAATCGAAGGTTTAACAAC
CCGTAAACTCGCCCAGAAGCTAGGTGTAGAGCAGCCTACATTGTATTGGCATGTAAAAAATAAGCGGGCT
TTGCTCGACGCCTTAGCCATTGAGATGTTAGATAGGCACCATACTCACTTTTGCCCTTTAGAAGGGGAAA
GCTGGCAAGATTTTTTACGTAATAACGCTAAAAGTTTTAGATGTGCTTTACTAAGTCATCGCGATGGAGC
AAAAGTACATTTAGGTACACGGCCTACAGAAAAACAGTATGAAACTCTCGAAAATCAATTAGCCTTTTTA
TGCCAACAAGGTTTTTCACTAGAGAATGCATTATATGCACTCAGCGCTGTGGGGCATTTTACTTTAGGTT
GCGTATTGGAAGATCAAGAGCATCAAGTCGCTAAAGAAGAAAGGGAAACACCTACTACTGATAGTATGCC
GCCATTATTACGACAAGCTATCGAATTATTTGATCACCAAGGTGCAGAGCCAGCCTTCTTATTCGGCCTT
GAATTGATCATATGCGGATTAGAAAAACAACTTAAATGTGAAAGTGGGTCCGCGTACAGCCGCGCGCGTA
CGAAAAACAATTACGGGTCTACCATCGAGGGCCTGCTCGATCTCCCGGACGACGACGCCCCCGAAGAGGC
GGGGCTGGCGGCTCCGCGCCTGTCCTTTCTCCCCGCGGGACACACGCGCAGACTGTCGACGGCCCCCCCG
ACCGATGTCAGCCTGGGGGACGAGCTCCACTTAGACGGCGAGGACGTGGCGATGGCGCATGCCGACGCGC
TAGACGATTTCGATCTGGACATGTTGGGGGACGGGGATTCCCCGGGTCCGGGATTTACCCCCCACGACTC
CGCCCCCTACGGCGCTCTGGATATGGCCGACTTCGAGTTTGAGCAGATGTTTACCGATGCCCTTGGAATT
GACGAGTACGGTGGGTAGCTCGAGTCTAGAGGGCCCGTTTAAACCCGCTGATCAGCCTCGACTGTGCCTT
CTAGTTGCCAGCCATCTGTTGTTTGCCCCTCCCCCGTGCCTTCCTTGACCCTGGAAGGTGCCACTCCCAC
TGTCCTTTCCTAATAAAATGAGGAAATTGCATCGCATTGTCTGAGTAGGTGTCATTCTATTCTGGGGGGT
GGGGTGGGGCAGGACAGCAAGGGGGAGGATTGGGAAGACAATAGCAGGCATGCTGGGGATGCGGTGGGCT
CTATGGCTTCTGAGGCGGAAAGAACCAGCTGGGGCTCTAGGGGGTATCCCC
[124 nt withheld, positions 2502-2625]
C
[91 nt withheld, positions 2627-2717]
A
[49 nt withheld, positions 2719-2767]
CCTTTGACGTTGGAGTCCACGTTCTTT
[37 nt withheld, positions 2795-2831]
ACCCTATCTCGGTCTATTCTTTTGATTTATAAGGGATTTTGCCGATTTCGGCCTATTGGTTAAAAAATGA
GCTGATTTAACAAAAATTTAACGCGAATTAATTCTGTGGAATGTGTGTCAGTTAGGGTGTGGAAAGTCCC
CAGGCTCCCCAGCAGGCAGAAGTATGCAAAGCATGCATCTCAATTAGTCAGCAACCAGGTGTGGAAAGTC
CCCAGGCTCCCCAGCAGGCAGAAGTATGCAAAGCATGCATCTCAATTAGTCAGCAACCATAGTCCCGCCC
CTAACTCCGCCCATCCCGCCCCTAACTCCGCCCAGTTCCGCCCATTCTCCGCCCCATGGCTGACTAATTT
TTTTTATTTATGCAGAGGCCGAGGCCGCCTCTGCCTCTGAGCTATTCCAGAAGTAGTGAGGAGGCTTTTT
TGGAGGCCTAGGCTTTTGCAAAAAGCTCCCGGGAGCTTGTATATCCATTTTCGGATCTGATCAAGAGACA
GGATGAGGATCGTTTCGCATGATTGAACAAGATGGATTGCACGCAGGTTCTCCGGCCGCTTGGGTGGAGA
GGCTATTCGGCTATGACTGGGCACAACAGACAATCGGCTGCTCTGATGCCGCCGTGTTCCGGCTGTCAGC
GCAGGGGCGCCCGGTTCTTTTTGTCAAGACCGACCTGTCCGGTGCCCTGAATGAACTGCAGGACGAGGCA
GCGCGGCTATCGTGGCTGGCCACGACGGGCGTTCCTTGCGCAGCTGTGCTCGACGTTGTCACTGAAGCGG
GAAGGGACTGGCTGCTATTGGGCGAAGTGCCGGGGCAGGATCTCCTGTCATCTCACCTTGCTCCTGCCGA
GAAAGTATCCATCATGGCTGATGCAATGCGGCGGCTGCATACGCTTGATCCGGCTACCTGCCCATTCGAC
CACCAAGCGAAACATCGCATCGAGCGAGCACGTACTCGGATGGAAGCCGGTCTTGTCGATCAGGATGATC
TGGACGAAGAGCATCAGGGGCTCGCGCCAGCCGAACTGTTCGCCAGGCTCAAGGCGCGCATGCCCGACGG
CGAGGATCTCGTCGTGACCCATGGCGATGCCTGCTTGCCGAATATCATGGTGGAAAATGGCCGCTTTTCT
GGATTCATCGACTGTGGCCGGCTGGGTGTGGCGGACCGCTATCAGGACATAGCGTTGGCTACCCGTGATA
TTGCTGAAGAGCTTGGCGGCGAATGGGCTGACCGCTTCCTCGTGCTTTACGGTATCGCCGCTCCCGATTC
GCAGCGCATCGCCTTCTATCGCCTTCTTGACGAGTTCTTCTGAGCGGGACTCTGGGGTTCGAAATGACCG
ACCAAGCGACGCCCAACCTGCCATCACGAGATTTCGATTCCACCGCCGCCTTCTATGAAAGGTTGGGCTT
CGGAATCGTTTTCCGGGACGCCGGCTGGATGATCCTCCAGCGCGGGGATCTCATGCTGGAGTTCTTCGCC
CACCCCAACTTGTTTATTGCAGCTTATAATGGTTACAAATAAAGCAATAGCATCACAAATTTCACAAATA
AAGCATTTTTTTCACTGCATTCTAGTTGTGGTTTGTCCAAACTCATCAATGTATCTTATCATGTCTGTAT
ACCGTCGACCTCTAGCTAGAGCTTGGCGTAATCATGGTCATAGCTGTTTCCTGTGTGAAATTGTTATCCG
CTCACAATTCCACACAACATACGAGCCGGAAGCATAAAGTGTAAAGCCTGGGGTGCCTAATGAGTGAGCT
AACTCACATTAATTGCGTTGCGCTCACTGCCCGCTTTCCAGTCGGGAAACCTGTCGTGCCAGCTGCATTA
ATGAATCGGCCAACGCGCGGGGAGAGGCGGTTTGCGTATTGGGCGCTCTTCCGCTTCCTCGCTCACTGAC
TCGCTGCGCTCGGTCGTTCGGCTGCGGCGAGCGGTATCAGCTCACTCAAAGGCGGTAATACGGTTATCCA
CAGAATCAGGGGATAACGCAGGAAAGAACATGTGAGCAAAAGGCCAGCAAAAGGCCAGGAACCGTAAAAA
GGCCGCGTTGCTGGCGTTTTTCCATAGGCTCCGCCCCCCTGACGAGCATCACAAAAATCGACGCTCAAGT
CAGAGGTGGCGAAACCCGACAGGACTATAAAGATACCAGGCGTTTCCCCCTGGAAGCTCCCTCGTGCGCT
CTCCTGTTCCGACCCTGCCGCTTACCGGATACCTGTCCGCCTTTCTCCCTTCGGGAAGCGTGGCGCTTTC
TCATAGCTCACGCTGTAGGTATCTCAGTTCGGTGTAGGTCGTTCGCTCCAAGCTGGGCTGTGTGCACGAA
CCCCCCGTTCAGCCCGACCGCTGCGCCTTATCCGGTAACTATCGTCTTGAGTCCAACCCGGTAAGACACG
ACTTATCGCCACTGGCAGCAGCCACTGGTAACAGGATTAGCAGAGCGAGGTATGTAGGCGGTGCTACAGA
GTTCTTGAAGTGGTGGCCTAACTACGGCTACACTAGAAGAACAGTATTTGGTATCTGCGCTCTGCTGAAG
CCAGTTACCTTCGGAAAAAGAGTTGGTAGCTCTTGATCCGGCAAACAAACCACCGCTGGTAGCGGTTTTT
TTGTTTGCAAGCAGCAGATTACGCGCAGAAAAAAAGGATCTCAAGAAGATCCTTTGATCTTTTCTACGGG
GTCTGACGCTCAGTGGAACGAAAACTCACGTTAAGGGATTTTGGTCATGAGATTATCAAAAAGGATCTTC
ACCTAGATCCTTTTAAATTAAAAATGAAGTTTTAAATCAATCTAAAGTATATATGAGTAAACTTGGTCTG
ACAGTTACCAATGCTTAATCAGTGAGGCACCTATCTCAGCGATCTGTCTATTTCGTTCATCCATAGTTGC
CTGACTCCCCGTCGTGTAGATAACTACGATACGGGAGGGCTTACCATCTGGCCCCAGTGCTGCAATGATA
CCGCGAGACCCACGCTCACCGGCTCCAGATTTATCAGCAATAAACCAGCCAGCCGGAAGGGCCGAGCGCA
GAAGTGGTCCTGCAACTTTATCCGCCTCCATCCAGTCTATTAATTGTTGCCGGGAAGCTAGAGTAAGTAG
TTCGCCAGTTAATAGTTTGCGCAACGTTGTTGCCATTGCTACAGGCATCGTGGTGTCACGCTCGTCGTTT
GGTATGGCTTCATTCAGCTCCGGTTCCCAACGATCAAGGCGAGTTACATGATCCCCCATGTTGTGCAAAA
AAGCGGTTAGCTCCTTCGGTCCTCCGATCGTTGTCAGAAGTAAGTTGGCCGCAGTGTTATCACTCATGGT
TATGGCAGCACTGCATAATTCTCTTACTGTCATGCCATCCGTAAGATGCTTTTCTGTGACTGGTGAGTAC
TCAACCAAGTCATTCTGAGAATAGTGTATGCGGCGACCGAGTTGCTCTTGCCCGGCGTCAATACGGGATA
ATACCGCGCCACATAGCAGAACTTTAAAAGTGCTCATCATTGGAAAACGTTCTTCGGGGCGAAAACTCTC
AAGGATCTTACCGCTGTTGAGATCCAGTTCGATGTAACCCACTCGTGCACCCAACTGATCTTCAGCATCT
TTTACTTTCACCAGCGTTTCTGGGTGAGCAAAAACAGGAAGGCAAAATGCCGCAAAAAAGGGAATAAGGG
CGACACGGAAATGTTGAATACTCATACTCTTCCTTTTTCAATATTATTGAAGCATTTATCAGGGTTATTG
TCTCATGAGCGGATACATATTTGAATGTATTTAGAAAAATAAACAAATAGGGGTTCCGCGCACATTTCCC
CGAAAAGTGCCACCTGACGTC
