>Addgene plasmid #66288 | GAL1-Tango | depositor partial sequence | sequence record 113190 | GAL1
ATGGAACTGGCGGTCGGCAATCTTAGCGAAGGCAACGCTTCCTGGCCAGAGCCCCCAGCACCCGAGCCTG
GGCCGCTGTTTGGCATTGGCGTTGAAAATTTTGTGACTCTGGTCGTCTTTGGGCTGATATTCGCTCTGGG
GGTGCTTGGAAACTCTCTGGTCATTACAGTGCTTGCTAGGAGTAAACCAGGGAAGCCAAGATCTACTACA
AACCTCTTTATACTTAACCTGTCCATCGCAGATCTGGCTTATCTGCTGTTCTGCATCCCTTTCCAGGCCA
CAGTCTACGCCCTTCCGACTTGGGTCCTGGGGGCTTTCATCTGCAAGTTTATTCACTATTTTTTCACGGT
CTCAATGTTGGTTTCCATTTTTACCCTCGCTGCAATGAGCGTAGATCGCTACGTAGCTATCGTGCACTCT
AGGAGATCTAGCTCTCTGCGCGTATCCCGGAATGCTCTTCTGGGTGTCGGCTGCATTTGGGCACTCAGCA
TTGCGATGGCTTCACCTGTGGCCTATCACCAGGGCCTGTTTCACCCACGGGCCTCTAATCAAACATTCTG
TTGGGAACAGTGGCCAGACCCCAGGCACAAGAAAGCATATGTGGTTTGCACTTTTGTGTTTGGCTATCTC
CTGCCACTCCTGCTCATCTGTTTCTGTTATGCTAAAGTATTGAATCACTTGCACAAAAAGCTCAAAAATA
TGTCCAAGAAGTCTGAAGCATCCAAGAAGAAAACAGCACAGACGGTGCTGGTTGTAGTGGTCGTCTTCGG
AATATCATGGCTGCCTCACCACATCATACACCTCTGGGCTGAGTTCGGAGTGTTCCCGCTCACTCCCGCT
TCTTTTCTCTTTAGAATCACAGCCCACTGCCTCGCGTACTCAAACTCTTCAGTGAACCCCATAATCTATG
CTTTTCTGAGCGAGAACTTTAGAAAGGCCTACAAACAGGTTTTCAAGTGTCACATACGCAAAGACTCTCA
CCTTAGTGATACTAAGGAGTCCAAGTCCAGGATTGATACACCTCCTTCAACAAACTGCACCCACGTA
