>Addgene plasmid #66288 | GAL1-Tango | addgene partial sequence | sequence record 117002 | CMV-F 5'-CGCAAATGGGCGGTAGGCGTG-3'
TCTCTGGCTAACTAGAGAACCCACTGCTTACTGGCTTATCGAAATTAATACGACTCACTATAGGGAGACC
CAAGCTGGCTAGCGTTTAAACTTAAGCTTGGTACCGAGCTCGGATCCACTAGTCCAGTGTGGTGGAATTC
TGCAGATATCCAGCACAGTGGCGGCCGCGCCACCATGAAGACGATCATCGCCCTGAGCTACATCTTCTGC
CTGGTATTCGCCGACTACAAGGACGATGATGACGCCAGCATCGATATGGAACTGGCGGTCGGCAATCTTA
GCGAAGGCAACGCTTCCTGGCCAGAGCCCCCAGCACCCGAGCCTGGGCCGCTGTTTGGCATTGGCGTTGA
AAATTTTGTGACTCTGGTCGTCTTTGGGCTGATATTCGCTCTGGGGGTGCTTGGAAACTCTCTGGTCATT
ACAGTGCTTGCTAGGAGTAAACCAGGGAAGCCAAGATCTACTACAAACCTCTTTATACTTAACCTGTCCA
TCGCAGATCTGGCTTATCTGCTGTTCTGCATCCCTTTCCAGGCCACAGTCTACGCCCTTCCGACTTGGGT
CCTGGGGGCTTTCATCTGCAAGTTTATTCACTATTTTTTCACGGTCTCAATGTTGGTTTCCATTTTTACC
CTCGCTGCAATGAGCGTAGATCGCTACGTAGCTATCGTGCACTCTAGGAGATCTAGCTCTCTGCGCGTAT
CCCGGAATGCTCTTCTGGGTGTCGGCTGCATTTGGGCACTCAGCATTGCGATGGCTTCACCTGTGGCCTA
TCACCAGGGCCTGTTTCACCCACGGGCCTCTAATCAAACATTCTGTTGGGAACAGTGGCCAGACCCCAGG
CACAAGAAAGCATATGTGGTTTGCACTTTTGTGTTTGGCTATCTCCTGCCACTCCTGCTCATCTGTTTCT
GTTATGCTAAAGTATTGAATCACTTGCACAAAAAGCTCAAAAATATGTCCAAGAAGTCTGAAGCATCCAA
GAAGAAAACAGCACAGACGGTGCTGGTTGTAGTGGTCGTCTTCGGAATATCATGGCTGCCTCACCACATC
ATACACCTCTGGGCTGAGTTCGGAGTGTTCCCGCTCACTCCCGCT
