>Addgene plasmid #66288 | GAL1-Tango | addgene partial sequence | sequence record 117666 | Tet-R 5'-GGCGAGTTTACGGGTTGTTA-3'
CTCTAATGCGCTGTTAATCACTTTACTTTTATCTAATCTTAGCTGGAAGTACAGGTTCTCACCGGTCGAT
GAAGTGTCCTTGGCCAGGGAGGAGCTGGCGGTGGTGCAGGACTCATCTTGGGGACCCAGGCTGGGTGGGG
TGCGTCCACCGGTATCGATTACGTGGGTGCAGTTTGTTGAAGGAGGTGTATCAATCCTGGACTTGGACTC
CTTAGTATCACTAAGGTGAGAGTCTTTGCGTATGTGACACTTGAAAACCTGTTTGTAGGCCTTTCTAAAG
TTCTCGCTCAGAAAAGCATAGATTATGGGGTTCACTGAAGAGTTTGAGTACGCGAGGCAGTGGGCTGTGA
TTCTAAAGAGAAAAGAAGCGGGAGTGAGCGGGAACACTCCGAACTCAGCCCAGAGGTGTATGATGTGGTG
AGGCAGCCATGATATTCCGAAGACGACCACTACAACCAGCACCGTCTGTGCTGTTTTCTTCTTGGATGCT
TCAGACTTCTTGGACATATTTTTGAGCTTTTTGTGCAAGTGATTCAATACTTTAGCATAACAGAAACAGA
TGAGCAGGAGTGGCAGGAGATAGCCAAACACAAAAGTGCAAACCACATATGCTTTCTTGTGCCTGGGGTC
TGGCCACTGTTCCCAACAGAATGTTTGATTAGAGGCCCGTGGGTGAAACAGGCCCTGGTGATAGGCCACA
GGTGAAGCCATCGCAATGCTGAGTGCCCAAATGCAGCCGACACCCAGAAGAGCATTCCGGGATACGCGCA
GAGAGCTAGATCTCCTAGAGTGCACGATAGCTACGTAGCGATCTACGCTCATTGCAGCGAGGGTAAAAAT
GGAAACCAACATTGAGACCGTGAAAAAATAGTGAATAAACTTGCAGATGAAAGCCCCCAGGACCCAAGTC
GGAAGGGCGTAGACTGTGGCCTGGAAAGGGATGCAGAACAGCAGATAAGCCAGATCTGCGATGGACAGGT
TAAGTATAAAGAGGTTTGTAGTAGATCTTGGCTTCCCTGGTTTACTCCTA
